>Addgene plasmid #230708 | AiP1765 - pAAV-AiE2382m-minBG-SYFP2-WPRE3-BGHpA | addgene full sequence | sequence record 466302 | Addgene NGS Result
CAATTTCTCAGCTAACAAATGGTCACTAAGGAAAGTACCAGAGAGCAGCCCTGATTCTGTGGATGTCACT
GACAGGAACCTTCAGGATGGGCAACCCCAAGATGGCCTGCTGCCTGCTCACCTCACTCTCTCCCATATAC
CACCTTTTACAACTCTTTGTGACAATTTAATTAAGACGCAACCCTTGGGATTTGGATGCATTGAATGTAA
GTGGCAAGATCAGAACAATCTCCTTCCTGTCCCCTTCTTACGAAGCAATTCAAAGCTTGTGGTTTCTATT
CAATTTGTTCGGAGCTCGGGCTGGGCATAAAAGTCAGGGCAGAGCCATCTATTGCTTACATTTGCTTCTG
GGATCCAGATCTTTCGAAGCTAGCGCTACCGGTCGCCACCATGGTGAGCAAGGGCGAGGAGCTGTTCACC
GGGGTGGTGCCCATCCTGGTCGAGCTGGACGGCGACGTAAACGGCCACAAGTTCAGCGTGTCCGGCGAGG
GCGAGGGCGATGCCACCTACGGCAAGCTGACCCTGAAGCTGATCTGCACCACCGGCAAGCTGCCCGTGCC
CTGGCCCACCCTCGTGACCACCCTGGGCTACGGCGTGCAGTGCTTCGCCCGCTACCCCGACCACATGAAG
CAGCACGACTTCTTCAAGTCCGCCATGCCCGAAGGCTACGTCCAGGAGCGCACCATCTTCTTCAAGGACG
ACGGCAACTACAAGACCCGCGCCGAGGTGAAGTTCGAGGGCGACACCCTGGTGAACCGCATCGAGCTGAA
GGGCATCGACTTCAAGGAGGACGGCAACATCCTGGGGCACAAGCTGGAGTACAACTACAACAGCCACAAC
GTCTATATCACCGCCGACAAGCAGAAGAACGGCATCAAGGCCAACTTCAAGATCCGCCACAACATCGAGG
ACGGCGGCGTGCAGCTCGCCGACCACTACCAGCAGAACACCCCCATCGGCGACGGCCCCGTGCTGCTGCC
CGACAACCACTACCTGAGCTACCAGTCCAAGCTGAGCAAAGACCCCAACGAGAAGCGCGATCACATGGTC
CTGCTGGAGTTCGTGACCGCCGCCGGGATCACTCTCGGCATGGACGAGCTGTACAAGTAAGTCGACGGCG
CGCCGCGGCCGCGAATTCGATATCATAATCAACCTCTGGATTACAAAATTTGTGAAAGATTGACTGGTAT
TCTTAACTATGTTGCTCCTTTTACGCTATGTGGATACGCTGCTTTAATGCCTTTGTATCATGCTATTGCT
TCCCGTATGGCTTTCATTTTCTCCTCCTTGTATAAATCCTGGTTAGTTCTTGCCACGGCGGAACTCATCG
CCGCCTGCCTTGCCCGCTGCTGGACAGGGGCTCGGCTGTTGGGCACTGACAATTCCGTGGCTCGAGAGAT
CTTCGACTGTGCCTTCTAGTTGCCAGCCATCTGTTGTTTGCCCCTCCCCCGTGCCTTCCTTGACCCTGGA
AGGTGCCACTCCCACTGTCCTTTCCTAATAAAATGAGGAAATTGCATCGCATTGTCTGAGTAGGTGTCAT
TCTATTCTGGGGGGTGGGGTGGGGCAGGACAGCAAGGGGGAGGATTGGGAAGACAATAGCAGGCATGAGA
TCTCACGTGCGGACCGAGCGGCCGCAGGAACCCCTAGTGATGGAGTTGGCCACTCCCTCTCTGCGCGCTC
GCTCGCTCACTGAGGCCGGGCGACCAAAGGTCGCCCGACGCCCGGGCTTTGCCCGGGCGGCCTCAGTGAG
CGAGCGAGCGCGCAGCTGCCTGCAGGGGCGCCTGATGCGGTATTTTCTCCTTACGCATCTGTGCGGTATT
TCACACCGCATA
[95 nt withheld, positions 1833-1927]
T
[46 nt withheld, positions 1929-1974]
C
[141 nt withheld, positions 1976-2116]
CCTTTGACGTTGGAGTCCACGTTCTTT
[37 nt withheld, positions 2144-2180]
ACTCTATCTCGGGCTATTCTTTTGATTTATAAGGGATTTTGCCGATTTCGGTCTATTGGTTAAAAAATGA
GCTGATTTAACAAAAATTTAACGCGAATTTTAACAAAATATTAACGTTTACAATTTTATGGTGCACTCTC
AGTACAATCTGCTCTGATGCCGCATAGTTAAGCCAGCCCCGACACCCGCCAACACCCGCTGACGCGCCCT
GACGGGCTTGTCTGCTCCCGGCATCCGCTTACAGACAAGCTGTGACCGTCTCCGGGAGCTGCATGTGTCA
GAGGTTTTCACCGTCATCACCGAAACGCGCGAGACGAAAGGGCCTCGTGATACGCCTATTTTTATAGGTT
AATGTCATGATAATAATGGTTTCTTAGACGTCAGGTGGCACTTTTCGGGGAAATGTGCGCGGAACCCCTA
TTTGTTTATTTTTCTAAATACATTCAAATATGTATCCGCTCATGAGACAATAACCCTGATAAATGCTTCA
ATAATATTGAAAAAGGAAGAGTATGAGTATTCAACATTTCCGTGTCGCCCTTATTCCCTTTTTTGCGGCA
TTTTGCCTTCCTGTTTTTGCTCACCCAGAAACGCTGGTGAAAGTAAAAGATGCTGAAGATCAGTTGGGTG
CACGAGTGGGTTACATCGAACTGGATCTCAACAGCGGTAAGATCCTTGAGAGTTTTCGCCCCGAAGAACG
TTTTCCAATGATGAGCACTTTTAAAGTTCTGCTATGTGGCGCGGTATTATCCCGTATTGACGCCGGGCAA
GAGCAACTCGGTCGCCGCATACACTATTCTCAGAATGACTTGGTTGAGTACTCACCAGTCACAGAAAAGC
ATCTTACGGATGGCATGACAGTAAGAGAATTATGCAGTGCTGCCATAACCATGAGTGATAACACTGCGGC
CAACTTACTTCTGACAACGATCGGAGGACCGAAGGAGCTAACCGCTTTTTTGCACAACATGGGGGATCAT
GTAACTCGCCTTGATCGTTGGGAACCGGAGCTGAATGAAGCCATACCAAACGACGAGCGTGACACCACGA
TGCCTGTAGCAATGGCAACAACGTTGCGCAAACTATTAACTGGCGAACTACTTACTCTAGCTTCCCGGCA
ACAATTAATAGACTGGATGGAGGCGGATAAAGTTGCAGGACCACTTCTGCGCTCGGCCCTTCCGGCTGGC
TGGTTTATTGCTGATAAATCTGGAGCCGGTGAGCGTGGGTCTCGCGGTATCATTGCAGCACTGGGGCCAG
ATGGTAAGCCCTCCCGTATCGTAGTTATCTACACGACGGGGAGTCAGGCAACTATGGATGAACGAAATAG
ACAGATCGCTGAGATAGGTGCCTCACTGATTAAGCATTGGTAACTGTCAGACCAAGTTTACTCATATATA
CTTTAGATTGATTTAAAACTTCATTTTTAATTTAAAAGGATCTAGGTGAAGATCCTTTTTGATAATCTCA
TGACCAAAATCCCTTAACGTGAGTTTTCGTTCCACTGAGCGTCAGACCCCGTAGAAAAGATCAAAGGATC
TTCTTGAGATCCTTTTTTTCTGCGCGTAATCTGCTGCTTGCAAACAAAAAAACCACCGCTACCAGCGGTG
GTTTGTTTGCCGGATCAAGAGCTACCAACTCTTTTTCCGAAGGTAACTGGCTTCAGCAGAGCGCAGATAC
CAAATACTGTTCTTCTAGTGTAGCCGTAGTTAGGCCACCACTTCAAGAACTCTGTAGCACCGCCTACATA
CCTCGCTCTGCTAATCCTGTTACCAGTGGCTGCTGCCAGTGGCGATAAGTCGTGTCTTACCGGGTTGGAC
TCAAGACGATAGTTACCGGATAAGGCGCAGCGGTCGGGCTGAACGGGGGGTTCGTGCACACAGCCCAGCT
TGGAGCGAACGACCTACACCGAACTGAGATACCTACAGCGTGAGCTATGAGAAAGCGCCACGCTTCCCGA
AGGGAGAAAGGCGGACAGGTATCCGGTAAGCGGCAGGGTCGGAACAGGAGAGCGCACGAGGGAGCTTCCA
GGGGGAAACGCCTGGTATCTTTATAGTCCTGTCGGGTTTCGCCACCTCTGACTTGAGCGTCGATTTTTGT
GATGCTCGTCAGGGGGGCGGAGCCTATGGAAAAACGCCAGCAACGCGGCCTTTTTACGGTTCCTGGCCTT
TTGCTGGCCTTTTGCTCACATGTCCTGCAGGCAGCTGCGCGCTCGCTCGCTCACTGAGGCCGCCCGGGCG
TCGGGCGACCTTTGGTCGCCCGGCCTCAGTGAGCGAGCGAGCGCGCAGAGAGGGAGTGGCCAACTCCATC
ACTAGGGGTTCCTGCGGCCGCACGCGTTGTAAGAGTAATAATCGCAATCTCAGAAAGATTCGTAGATTTT
TATATAGCTACACAAAGTTATATATTCACAGATGGCATAAATATAGAAGGGAAAGTATGTAGGTGGCCAC
GGGGACTCATAGGAGAGAAAAGGGAAAGGGGGGAGGGATTATGAGGAAGAGTAGGCAGGACACACATTAT
ATTCTTGTATGAAAACTTTAAAAAACAAGCTTTAAAAATAAACCCTAATTATCAAGAGAATATTTCACAC
AGCCCTCCACAGCAATTTCTCCAGGTAAGGAAGAAGATAGTGATGCTTCCATCAACACTGTGAGATGTGT
TCAGATGCCTCCAGGTTTGAAATGGGGATAAGAAAAAGGCTACGTTCAGCTGTGTAAATCACGCAGGAAG
TGGCTGCTGGGAAGGAAGGAAATGGAATCCCATTTTCCTTCTTGTTTTGCTCCTGAAACTTCTGCACTAC
A
Features (pLannotate 1.2.2; 14 found; start..end, strand, type, name):
    391..1107    +  CDS            SYFP2: SYFP2 is a basic (constitutively fluorescent) yellow fluorescent protein published in 2006, derived from Aequorea victoria. It is reported to be a very rapidly-maturing monomer with moderate acid sensitivity.
   1147..1304    +  misc_feature   WPRE (fragment): woodchuck hepatitis virus posttranscriptional regulatory element
   1310..1390    +  misc_feature   WPRE (fragment): woodchuck hepatitis virus posttranscriptional regulatory element
   1407..1518    +  polyA_signal   bGH poly(A) signal: bovine growth hormone polyadenylation signal
   1636..1776    +  repeat_region  AAV2 ITR: inverted terminal repeat of adeno-associated virus serotype 2 inverted
   1781..1832    -  misc_feature   bom (fragment): basis of mobility region from pBR322
   1851..2306    +  rep_origin     f1 ori (sequence partly withheld): f1 bacteriophage origin of replication; arrow indicates direction of (+) strand synthesis
   2307..2356    -  misc_feature   bom (fragment): basis of mobility region from pBR322
   2458..2493    -  CDS            rop (fragment): Rop protein, which maintains plasmids at low copy number; rop
   2588..2692    +  promoter       AmpR promoter: bla
   2693..3553    +  CDS            AmpR: β-lactamase; bla; confers resistance to ampicillin, carbenicillin, and related antibiotics
   3724..4312    +  rep_origin     ori: high-copy-number ColE1/pMB1/pBR322/pUC origin of replication
   4385..4412    +  repeat_region  AAV2 ITR (fragment): inverted terminal repeat of adeno-associated virus serotype 2 inverted
   4441..4468    +  repeat_region  AAV2 ITR (fragment): inverted terminal repeat of adeno-associated virus serotype 2 inverted
