[The description below was written by a language model from this plasmid's Addgene catalogue record and pLannotate feature annotations shown in this document.]
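Description:
AiP1765 - pAAV-AiE2382m-minBG-SYFP2-WPRE3-BGHpA is an AAV transfer plasmid built on a pAAV2 backbone and intended for packaging a recombinant AAV genome that reports enhancer activity in the brain. In bacteria it is maintained as a high-copy plasmid through a ColE1/pUC-type origin and selected with ampicillin via the β-lactamase gene and its native promoter. An f1 phage origin and small remnants of pBR322 bom and rop sequences are also present in the backbone. The expression cassette is flanked by AAV2 inverted terminal repeats, which provide the signals for replication and encapsidation of the vector genome. One ITR is annotated in full, while the other is detected only as two short fragments in the sequenced record, which may simply reflect how difficult these repeats are to sequence and annotate.

The payload places the AiE2382m enhancer upstream of the minimal beta-globin promoter (minBG). This promoter has little activity alone, so transcription depends on the cell-type specificity of the enhancer. Neither the enhancer nor minBG is annotated in the feature table, but they presumably occupy the unannotated region between the fragmentary ITR and the start of the reporter. The reporter is SYFP2, a rapidly maturing monomeric yellow fluorescent protein derived from Aequorea victoria. It is followed by WPRE3, a shortened woodchuck hepatitis virus posttranscriptional element (annotated as two WPRE fragments) that boosts transcript expression while saving packaging space, and by the bovine growth hormone polyadenylation signal.

The construct belongs to a collection of enhancer AAVs for genetic access to cortical cell types, and is used to label specific brain cell populations. The record does not state which population AiE2382m targets.
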