Addgene plasmid #230708: AiP1765 - pAAV-AiE2382m-minBG-SYFP2-WPRE3-BGHpA
Purpose: AiE2382m is an enhancer sequence, designed to drive AAV-mediated transgene expression in specific populations of brain cells
Depositing lab: Allen Institute for Brain Science & Bosiljka Tasic. Depositing organization: Allen Institute. Publication: A suite of enhancer AAVs and transgenic mouse lines for genetic access to cortical cell types. Ben-Simon Y, Hooper M, Narayan S, Daigle TL, Dwivedi D, Way SW, Oster A, Stafford DA, Mich JK, Taormina MJ, Martinez RA, Opitz-Araya X, Roth JR, Alexander JR, Allen S, Amster A, Arbuckle J, Ayala A, Baker PM, Bakken TE, Barcelli T, Barta S, Bendrick J, Bertagnolli D, Bielstein C, Bishwakarma P, Bowlus J, Boyer G, Brouner K, Casian B, Casper T, Chakka AB, Chakrabarty R, Chance RK, Chavan S, Clark M, Colbert K, Collman F, Daniel S, Departee M, DiValentin P, Donadio N, Dotson N, Egdorf T, Fliss T, Gabitto M, Garcia J, Gary A, Gasperini M, Gloe J, Goldy J, Gore BB, Graybuck L, Greisman N, Haeseleer F, Halterman C, Haradon Z, Hastings SD, Helback O, Ho W, Hockemeyer D, Huang C, Huff S, Hunker A, Johansen N, Jones D, Juneau Z, Kalmbach B, Kannan M, Khem S, Kussick E, Kutsal R, Larsen R, Lee C, Lee AY, Leibly M, Lenz GH, Li S, Liang E, Lusk N, Madigan Z, Malloy J, Malone J, McCue R, Melchor J, Mollenkopf T, Moosman S, Morin E, Newman D, Ng L, Ngo K, Omstead V, Otto S, Oyama A, Pena N, Pham T, Phillips E, Pom CA, Potekhina L, Ransford S, Ray PL, Rette D, Reynoldson C, Rimorin C, Rocha D, Ruiz A, Sanchez REA, Sawyer L, Sedeno-Cortes A, Sevigny JP, Shapovalova N, Shepard N, Shulga L, Sigler AR, Siverts L, Soliman S, Somasundaram S, Staats B, Stewart K, Szelenyi E, Tieu M, Trader C, Tran A, van Velthoven CTJ, Walker M, Wang Y, Weed N, Wirthlin M, Wood T, Wynalda B, Yao Z, Zhou T, Ariza J, Dee N, Reding M, Ronellenfitch K, Mufti S, Sunkin SM, Smith KA, Esposito L, Waters J, Thyagarajan B, Yao S, Lein ES, Zeng H, Levi BP, Ngai J, Ting JT, Tasic B. Cell. 2025 May 16:S0092-8674(25)00513-6. doi: 10.1016/j.cell.2025.05.002. PubMed 40403729.
Backbone
  Vector backbone: pAAV2
  Vector type: AAV
Growth in bacteria
  Bacterial resistance: Ampicillin, 100 μg/mL
  Growth temperature: 37°C
  Growth strain: NEB Stable
  Copy number: High Copy
Gene/Insert
  Gene/Insert name: SYFP2
  Species: Synthetic
  Promoter: minBG
  Cloning method: Gibson Cloning
Terms and licenses: Academic/Nonprofit Terms; Industry Terms: Not Available to Industry
How to cite: AiP1765 - pAAV-AiE2382m-minBG-SYFP2-WPRE3-BGHpA was a gift from Allen Institute for Brain Science & Bosiljka Tasic (Addgene plasmid # 230708 ; http://n2t.net/addgene:230708 ; RRID:Addgene_230708)
